Addgene plasmid #148336: pnYC-NpM-HsNot1iso1_1833-2361-V1880E_AB
Purpose: Bacterial Expression of HsNot1iso1_1833-2361-V1880E
Depositing lab: Elisa Izaurralde. Depositing organization: Max Planck Institute for Developmental Biology. Publication: Distinct modes of recruitment of the CCR4-NOT complex by Drosophila and vertebrate Nanos. Raisch T, Bhandari D, Sabath K, Helms S, Valkov E, Weichenrieder O, Izaurralde E. EMBO J. 2016 May 2;35(9):974-90. doi: 10.15252/embj.201593634. Epub 2016 Mar 11. PubMed 26968986.
Backbone
  Vector backbone: Unknown
  Vector type: Bacterial Expression
Growth in bacteria
  Bacterial resistance: Chloramphenicol, 25 μg/mL
  Growth temperature: 37°C
  Growth strain: DH5alpha
  Copy number: Low Copy
Gene/Insert
  Gene/Insert name: HsNot1iso1_1833-2361-V1880E
  Species: H. sapiens (human)
  Entrez Gene: CNOT1 (a.k.a. AD-005, CDC39, HPE12, NOT1, NOT1H, VIBOS)
  Cloning method: Unknown
Terms and licenses: Academic/Nonprofit Terms; Industry Terms: Not Available to Industry
Depositor comments: sequence of isoform 1 given by NCBI: NM_016284.4 Plasmids from this collection were made available to the research community and donated after the lab closed. Please note that the sequence provided by the depositing laboratory may be theoretical/predicted or based on Sanger sequencing results. There may be discrepancies between sequencing results obtained by Addgene and the depositor sequence. If an Addgene verified sequence is not available, please contact before placing your order to request that our lab fully sequence the plasmid.
How to cite: pnYC-NpM-HsNot1iso1_1833-2361-V1880E_AB was a gift from Elisa Izaurralde (Addgene plasmid # 148336 ; http://n2t.net/addgene:148336 ; RRID:Addgene_148336)
