[The description below was written by a language model from this plasmid's Addgene catalogue record and pLannotate feature annotations shown in this document.]
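Description:
pnYC-NpM-HsNot1iso1_1833-2361-V1880E_AB is a 7,079-nt bacterial expression plasmid for producing a C-terminal fragment of human CNOT1 (isoform 1, residues 1833–2361) carrying the point substitution V1880E. The catalogue lists the backbone as unknown, but the annotated features point to a pACYC184-like scaffold. It has a p15A origin of replication, a chloramphenicol acetyltransferase gene driven by its own cat promoter, and several disrupted fragments of the tetracycline efflux gene with the tet promoter, so tetracycline resistance appears to be interrupted by the expression cassette. Selection is with chloramphenicol, and the plasmid is recorded as low copy. Because p15A is compatible with ColE1-type origins, the plasmid could coexist with a second plasmid for co-expression of binding partners, although the record does not state this use. Short annotated fragments (resD, RSF ori, IS1) look like backbone remnants rather than functional parts.

The expression cassette consists of a T7 promoter with an adjacent lac operator, the phage T7 gene 10 ribosome binding site, and a T7 terminator, giving IPTG-inducible transcription in hosts that supply T7 RNA polymerase. The reading frame starts with a signal-sequence-less maltose binding protein, which stays cytosolic and serves as an N-terminal solubility and affinity tag, followed by the CNOT1 fragment. The annotation tool matched this fragment to the mouse orthologue, but the catalogue gives the species as human. CNOT1 is the scaffold subunit of the CCR4-NOT deadenylase complex. The associated publication concerns recruitment of this complex by Nanos proteins, so V1880E may be an interface mutant, though the record does not say what the mutation does. The depositor sequence may be theoretical rather than verified.
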