Features (pLannotate 1.2.2; 18 found; start..end, strand, type, name):
    739..834     -  CDS            resD (fragment): REDF_ECOLI - Also known as D. Protein inferred from homology: Swiss-Prot protein existence level 3. Acts as a repressor of transcription and as a site-specific resolvase that cleaves at the RfsF site. From Escherichia coli (strain K12).
    824..881     +  CDS            TcR (fragment): tetracycline efflux protein; tet; confers resistance to tetracycline
    878..971     -  CDS            TcR (fragment): tetracycline efflux protein; tet; confers resistance to tetracycline
   1475..2375    -  CDS            TcR (fragment): tetracycline efflux protein; tet; confers resistance to tetracycline
   2402..2420    +  promoter       T7 promoter: promoter for bacteriophage T7 RNA polymerase
   2421..2445    +  protein_bind   lac operator: The lac repressor binds to the lac operator to inhibit transcription in E. coli. This inhibition can be relieved by adding lactose or isopropyl-β-D-thiogalactopyranoside (IPTG). lac repressor encoded by lacI
   2460..2482    +  RBS            RBS: efficient ribosome binding site from bacteriophage T7 gene 10 (Olins and Rangwala, 1989)
   2493..3589    +  CDS            MBP (fragment): maltose binding protein from E. coli; malE (mutated); This version of the gene does not encode a signal sequence, so MBP will remain in the cytosol.
   3623..5227    +  CDS            Cnot1 (fragment): CNOT1_MOUSE - Also known as Kiaa1007. Experimental evidence at protein level: Swiss-Prot protein existence level 1. Scaffolding component of the CCR4-NOT complex which is one of the major cellular mRNA deadenylases and is linked to various cellular processes including bulk mRNA degradation, miRNA-mediated repression, translational repression during translational initiation and general transcription regulation. Additional complex functions may be a consequence of its influence on mRNA expression. Its scaffolding function implies its interaction with the catalytic complex module and diverse RNA-
   5268..5317    +  CDS            SET1 (fragment): solubility-enhancement tag derived from T7 phage gene 10B
   5325..5372    +  terminator     T7 terminator: transcription terminator for bacteriophage T7 RNA polymerase
   5395..5499    -  CDS            TcR (fragment): tetracycline efflux protein; tet; confers resistance to tetracycline
   5547..5575    -  promoter       tet promoter: E. coli promoter for tetracycline efflux protein gene
   5687..6232    +  rep_origin     p15A ori: Plasmids containing the medium-copy-number p15A origin of replication can be propagated in E. coli cells that contain a second plasmid with the ColE1 origin.
   6320..6375    +  rep_origin     RSF ori (fragment): Plasmids containing the RSF 1030 origin of replication can be propagated in E. coli cells that contain additional plasmids with compatible origins.
   6494..6637    -  mobile_element IS1 (fragment): prokaryotic transposable element IS1
   6758..6860    +  promoter       cat promoter: promoter of the E. coli cat gene encoding chloramphenicol acetyltransferase
   6861..441     +  CDS            CmR (across the origin): chloramphenicol acetyltransferase; cat; confers resistance to chloramphenicol
>Addgene plasmid #148336 | pnYC-NpM-HsNot1iso1_1833-2361-V1880E_AB | depositor full sequence | sequence record 290784 | Full Sequence
GGTATGGCAATGAAAGACGGTGAGCTGGTGATATGGGATAGTGTTCACCCTTGTTACACCGTTTTCCATG
AGCAAACTGAAACGTTTTCATCGCTCTGGAGTGAATACCACGACGATTTCCGGCAGTTTCTACACATATA
TTCGCAAGATGTGGCGTGTTACGGTGAAAACCTGGCCTATTTCCCTAAAGGGTTTATTGAGAATATGTTT
TTCGTCTCAGCCAATCCCTGGGTGAGTTTCACCAGTTTTGATTTAAACGTGGCCAATATGGACAACTTCT
TCGCCCCCGTTTTCACCATGGGCAAATATTATACGCAAGGCGACAAGGTGCTGATGCCGCTGGCGATTCA
GGTTCATCATGCCGTCTGTGATGGCTTCCATGTCGGCAGAATGCTTAATGAATTACAACAGTACTGCGAT
GAGTGGCAGGGCGGGGCGTAATTTTTTTAAGGCAGTTATTGGTGCCCTTAAACGCCTGGTGCTACGCCTG
AATAAGTGATAATAAGCGGATGAATGGCAGAAATTCGAAAGCAAATTCGACCCGGTCGTCGGTTCAGGGC
AGGGTCGTTAAATAGCCGCTTATGTCTATTGCTGGTTTACCGGTTTATTGACTACCGGAAGCAGTGTGAC
CGTGTGCTTCTCAAATGCCTGAGGCCAGTTTGCTCAGGCTCTCCCCGTGGAGGTAATAATTGACGATATG
ATCATTTATTCTGCCTCCCAGAGCCTGATAAAAACGGTTAGCGCTTCGTTAATACAGATGTAGGTGTTCC
ACAGGGTAGCCAGCAGCATCCTGCGATGCAGATCCGGAACATAATGGTGCAGGGCGCTTGTTTCGGCGTG
GGTATGGTGGCAGGCCCCGTGGCCGGGGGACTGTTGGGCGCTGCCGGCACCTGTCCTACGAGTTGCATGA
TAAAGAAGACAGTCATAAGTGCGGCGACGATAGTCATGCCCCGCGCCCACCGGAAGGAGCTACCGGACAG
CGGTGCGGACTGTTGTAACTCAGAATAAGAAATGAGGCCGCTCATGGCGTTGACTCTCAGTCATAGTATC
GTGGTATCACCGGTTGGTTCCACTCTCTGTTGCGGGCAACTTCAGCAGCACGTAGGGGACTTCCGCGTTT
CCAGACTTTACGAAACACGGAAACCGAAGACCATTCATGTTGTTGCTCAGGTCGCAGACGTTTTGCAGCA
GCAGTCGCTTCACGTTCGCTCGCGTATCGGTGATTCATTCTGCTAACCAGTAAGGCAACCCCGCCAGCCT
AGCCGGGTCCTCAACGACAGGAGCACGATCATGCGCACCCGTGGCCAGGACCCAACGCTGCCCGAGATGC
GCCGCGTGCGGCTGCTGGAGATGGCGGACGCGATGGATATGTTCTGCCAAGGGTTGGTTTGCGCATTCAC
AGTTCTCCGCAAGAATTGATTGGCTCCAATTCTTGGAGTGGTGAATCCGTTAGCGAGGTGCCGCCGGCTT
CCATTCAGGTCGAGGTGGCCCGGCTCCATGCACCGCGACGCAACGCGGGGAGGCAGACAAGGTATAGGGC
GGCGCCTACAATCCATGCCAACCCGTTCCATGTGCTCGCCGAGGCGGCATAAATCGCCGTGACGATCAGC
GGTCCAGTGATCGAAGTTAGGCTGGTAAGAGCCGCGAGCGATCCTTGAAGCTGTCCCTGATGGTCGTCAT
CTACCTGCCTGGACAGCATGGCCTGCAACGCGGGCATCCCGATGCCGCCGGAAGCGAGAAGAATCATAAT
GGGGAAGGCCATCCAGCCTCGCGTCGCGAACGCCAGCAAGACGTAGCCCAGCGCGTCGGCCGCCATGCCG
GCGATAATGGCCTGCTTCTCGCCGAAACGTTTGGTGGCGGGACCAGTGACGAAGGCTTGAGCGAGGGCGT
GCAAGATTCCGAATACCGCAAGCGACAGGCCGATCATCGTCGCGCTCCAGCGAAAGCGGTCCTCGCCGAA
AATGACCCAGAGCGCTGCCGGCACCTGTCCTACGAGTTGCATGATAAAGAAGACAGTCATAAGTGCGGCG
ACGATAGTCATGCCCCGCGCCCACCGGAAGGAGCTGACTGGGTTGAAGGCTCTCAAGGGCATCGGTCGAC
GCTCTCCCTTATGCGACTCCTGCATTAGGAAGCAGCCCAGTAGTAGGTTGAGGCCGTTGAGCACCGCCGC
CGCAAGGAATGGTGCATGCAAGGAGATGGCGCCCAACAGTCCCCCGGCCACGGGGCCTGCCACCATACCC
ACGCCGAAACAAGCGCTCATGAGCCCGAAGTGGCGAGCCCGATCTTCCCCATCGGTGATGTCGGCGATAT
AGGCGCCAGCAACCGCACCTGTGGCGCCGGTGATGCCGGCCACGATGCGTCCGGCGTAGAGGATCAGACT
AAGATCTCGATCCCGCGAAATTAATACGACTCACTATAGGGGAATTGTGAGCGGATAACAATTCCCCACT
AGTAATAATTTTGTTTAACTTTAAGAAGGAGATATACCATGGAAACTGAAGAAGGTAAACTGGTAATCTG
GATTAACGGCGATAAAGGCTATAACGGTCTCGCTGAAGTCGGTAAGAAATTCGAGAAAGATACCGGAATT
AAAGTCACCGTTGAGCATCCGGATAAACTGGAAGAGAAATTCCCACAGGTTGCGGCAACTGGCGATGGCC
CTGACATTATCTTCTGGGCACACGACCGCTTTGGTGGCTACGCTCAATCTGGCCTGTTGGCTGAAATCAC
CCCGGACAAAGCGTTCCAGGACAAGCTGTATCCGTTTACCTGGGATGCCGTACGTTACAACGGCAAGCTG
ATTGCTTACCCGATCGCTGTTGAAGCGTTATCGCTGATTTATAACAAAGACCTGCTGCCGAACCCGCCAA
AAACCTGGGAAGAGATCCCGGCGCTGGATAAAGAACTGAAAGCGAAAGGTAAGAGCGCCCTGATGTTCAA
CCTGCAAGAACCGTACTTCACCTGGCCGCTGATTGCTGCTGACGGGGGTTATGCGTTCAAGTATGAAAAC
GGCAAGTACGACATTAAAGACGTGGGCGTGGATAACGCTGGCGCGAAAGCGGGTCTGACCTTCCTGGTTG
ACCTGATTAAAAACAAACACATGAATGCAGACACCGATTACTCCATCGCAGAAGCTGCCTTTAATAAAGG
CGAAACAGCGATGACCATCAACGGCCCGTGGGCATGGTCCAACATCGACACCAGCAAAGTGAATTATGGT
GTAACGGTACTGCCGACCTTCAAGGGTCAACCATCCAAACCGTTCGTTGGCGTGCTGAGCGCAGGTATTA
ACGCCGCCAGTCCGAACAAAGAGCTGGCAAAAGAGTTCCTCGAAAACTATCTGCTGACTGATGAAGGTCT
GGAAGCGGTTAATAAAGACAAACCGCTGGGTGCCGTAGCGCTGAAGTCTTACGAGGAAGAGTTGGCGAAA
GATCCACGTATTGCCGCCACGATGGAAAACGCCCAGAAAGGTGAAATCATGCCGAACATCCCGCAGATGT
CCGCTTTCTGGTATGCCGTGCGTACTGCGGTGATCAACGCCGCCAGCGGTCGTCAGACTGTCGATGAAGC
CCTTAAAGACGCGCAGACTGGTACCGGCAGCGGCCTGGAAGTTCTGTTCCAGGGGCCCCATATGCTCGAG
CATTCTGGGATCTCTCAAGCCTCAGAGTATGATGACCCTCCAGGCCTGAGGGAGAAGGCAGAGTATCTTC
TGAGGGAATGGGTGAATCTCTACCATTCAGCAGCAGCTGGCCGCGACAGTACCAAAGCTTTCTCTGCATT
TGAAGGACAGATGCACCAGCAAGGAATACTGAAGACCGATGATCTCATAACAAGGTTCTTTCGTCTGTGT
ACTGAAATGTGTGTTGAAATCAGTTACCGTGCTCAGGCTGAGCAGCAGCACAATCCTGCTGCCAATCCCA
CCATGATCCGAGCCAAGTGCTATCACAACCTGGATGCCTTTGTTCGACTCATTGCACTGCTCGTGAAACA
CTCAGGGGAGGCCACCAACACTGTCACAAAGATTAATCTGCTGAACAAGGTCCTTGGTATAGTAGTGGGA
GTTCTCCTTCAGGATCATGATGTTCGTCAGAGTGAATTTCAGCAACTTCCCTACCATCGAATTTTTATCA
TGCTTCTCTTGGAACTCAATGCACCTGAGCATGTGTTGGAAACCATTAATTTCCAGACACTTACAGCTTT
CTGCAATACATTCCACATCTTGAGGCCTACCAAAGCTCCTGGCTTTGTATATGCCTGGCTTGAACTGATT
TCCCATCGGATATTTATTGCAAGAATGCTGGCACATACGCCACAGCAGAAGGGGTGGCCTATGTATGCAC
AGCTACTGATTGATTTATTCAAATATTTAGCGCCTTTCCTTAGAAATGTGGAACTCACCAAACCTATGCA
AATCCTCTACAAGGGCACTTTAAGAGTGCTGCTGGTTCTTTTGCATGATTTCCCAGAGTTCCTTTGTGAT
TACCATTATGGGTTCTGTGATGTGATCCCACCTAATTGTATCCAGTTAAGAAATTTGATCCTGAGTGCCT
TTCCAAGAAACATGAGGCTCCCCGACCCATTCACTCCTAATCTAAAGGTGGACATGTTGAGTGAAATTAA
CATTGCTCCCCGGATTCTCACCAATTTCACTGGAGTAATGCCACCTCAGTTCAAAAAGGATTTGGATTCC
TATCTTAAAACTCGATCACCAGTCACTTTCCTGTCTGATCTGCGCAGCAACCTACAGGTATCCAATGAAC
CTGGGAATCGCTACAACCTCCAGCTCATCAATGCACTGGTGCTCTATGTCGGGACTCAGGCCATTGCGCA
CATCCACAACAAGGGCAGCACACCTTCAATGAGCACCATCACTCACTCAGCACACATGGATATCTTCCAG
AATTTGGCTGTGGACTTGGACACTGAGGGTCGCTATCTCTTTTTGAATGCAATTGCAAATCAGCTCCGGT
ACCCAAATAGCCACACTCACTACTTCAGTTGCACCATGCTGTACCTTTTTGCAGAGGCCAATACGGAAGC
CATCCAAGAACAGATCACAAGAGTTCTCTTGGAACGGTTGATTGTAAATAGGCCACATCCTTGGGGTCTT
CTTATTACCTTCATTGAGCTGATTAAAAACCCAGCGTTTAAGTTCTGGAACCATGAATTTGTACACTGTG
CCCCAGAAATCGAAAAGTTATTCCAGTCGGTCGCACAGTGCTGCATGTAAGGATCCTAATAGTCTAGAGC
TAGCCCTAGGAGATCCGGCTGCTAACAAAGCCCGAAAGGAAGCTGAGTTGGCTGCTGCCACCGCTGAGCA
ATAACTAGCATAACCCCTTGGGGCCTCTAAACGGGTCTTGAGGGGTTTTTTGCTGAAAGGAGGAACTATA
TCCGGATATCCCGCAAGAGGCCCGGCAGTACCGGCATAACCAAGCCTATGCCTACAGCATCCAGGGTGAC
GGTGCCGAGGATGACGATGAGCGCATTGTTAGATTTCATACACGGTGCCTGACTGCGTTAGCAATTTAAC
TGTGATAAACTACCGCATTAAAGCTTATCGATGATAAGCTGTCAAACATGAGAATTACAACTTATATCGT
ATGGGGCTGACTTCAGGTGCTACATTTGAAGAGATAAATTGCACTGAAATCAAGAAATATTTTATCTGAT
TAATAAGATGATCTTCTTGAGATCGTTTTGGTCTGCGCGTAATCTCTTGCTCTGAAAACGAAAAAACCGC
CTTGCAGGGCGGTTTTTCGAAGGTTCTCTGAGCTACCAACTCTTTGAACCGAGGTAACTGGCTTGGAGGA
GCGCAGTCACCAAAACTTGTCCTTTCAGTTTAGCCTTAACCGGCGCATGACTTCAAGACTAACTCCTCTA
AATCAATTACCAGTGGCTGCTGCCAGTGGTGCTTTTGCATGTCTTTCCGGGTTGGACTCAAGACGATAGT
TACCGGATAAGGCGCAGCGGTCGGACTGAACGGGGGGTTCGTGCATACAGTCCAGCTTGGAGCGAACTGC
CTACCCGGAACTGAGTGTCAGGCGTGGAATGAGACAAACGCGGCCATAACAGCGGAATGACACCGGTAAA
CCGAAAGGCAGGAACAGGAGAGCGCACGAGGGAGCCGCCAGGGGGAAACGCCTGGTATCTTTATAGTCCT
GTCGGGTTTCGCCACCACTGATTTGAGCGTCAGATTTCGTGATGCTTGTCAGGGGGGCGGAGCCTATGGA
AAAACGGCTTTGCCGCGGCCCTCTCACTTCCCTGTTAAGTATCTTCCTGGCATCTTCCAGGAAATCTCCG
CCCCGTTCGTAAGCCATTTCCGCTCGCCGCAGTCGAACGACCGAGCGTAGCGAGTCAGTGAGCGAGGAAG
CGGAATATATCCTGTATCACATATTCTGCTGACGCACCGGTGCAGCCTTTTTTCTCCTGCCACATGAAGC
ACTTCACTGACACCCTCATCAGTGCCAACATAGTAAGCCAGTATACACTCCCCTAGCGCTGATGTCCGGC
GGTGCTTTTGCCGTTACGCACCACCCCGTCAGTAGCTGAACAGGAGGGACAGCTGATAGAAACAGAAGCC
ACTGGAGCACCTCAAAAACACCATCATACACTAAATCAGTAAGTTGGCAGCATCACCCGACGCACTTTGC
GCCGAATAAATACCTGTGACGGAAGATCACTTCGCAGAATAAATAAATCCTGGTGTCCCTGTTGATACCG
GGAAGCCCTGGGCCAACTTTTGGCGAAAATGAGACGTTGATCGGCACGTAAGAGGTTCCAACTTTCACCA
TAATGAAATAAGATCACTACCGGGCGTATTTTTTGAGTTATCGAGATTTTCAGGAGCTAAGGAAGCTAAA
ATGGAGAAAAAAATCACTGGATATACCACCGTTGATATATCCCAATGGCATCGTAAAGAACATTTTGAGG
CATTTCAGTCAGTTGCTCAATGTACCTATAACCAGACCGTTCAGCTGGATATTACGGCCTTTTTAAAGAC
CGTAAAGAAAAATAAGCACAAGTTTTATCCGGCCTTTATTCACATTCTTGCCCGCCTGATGAATGCTCAT
CCGGAATTC
